Addgene plasmid #195803: pENTR223-BMRF2
Purpose: Gateway Entry Clone of Epstein-Barr virus BMRF2
Depositing lab: Eric Johannsen. Depositing organization: Brigham and Women's Hospital. Publication: Epstein-Barr virus and virus human protein interaction maps. Calderwood MA, Venkatesan K, Xing L, Chase MR, Vazquez A, Holthaus AM, Ewence AE, Li N, Hirozane-Kishikawa T, Hill DE, Vidal M, Kieff E, Johannsen E. Proc Natl Acad Sci U S A. 2007 May 1;104(18):7606-11. doi: 10.1073/pnas.0702332104. Epub 2007 Apr 19. PubMed 17446270.
Backbone
  Vector backbone: pENTR223.1
  Backbone manufacturer: Invitrogen
  Backbone size w/o insert (bp): 2875
  Vector type: Gateway Entry Vector
Growth in bacteria
  Bacterial resistance: Spectinomycin, 50 μg/mL
  Growth temperature: 37°C
  Growth strain: DH5alpha
  Copy number: High Copy
Gene/Insert
  Gene/Insert name: BMRF2
  Species: Epstein-Barr virus
  Entrez Gene: BMRF2 (a.k.a. HHV4_BMRF2)
  Cloning method: Gateway Cloning
Terms and licenses: Academic/Nonprofit Terms; Industry Terms: Not Available to Industry
How to cite: pENTR223-BMRF2 was a gift from Eric Johannsen (Addgene plasmid # 195803 ; http://n2t.net/addgene:195803 ; RRID:Addgene_195803)
