[The description below was written by a language model from this plasmid's Addgene catalogue record and pLannotate feature annotations shown in this document.]
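Description:
pENTR223-BMRF2 is a Gateway entry clone carrying the Epstein-Barr virus BMRF2 open reading frame in the pENTR223.1 backbone. It is a small bacterial plasmid (the sequenced record is about 3.9 kb) with no expression function of its own in eukaryotic cells. It serves as a donor from which the ORF is moved into destination vectors. Propagation in E. coli relies on a high-copy ColE1/pUC-type origin, and selection is by spectinomycin through the aadA aminoglycoside adenylyltransferase gene (SmR). This gene sits downstream of a class 1 integron Pc promoter fragment and a short remnant of a gentamicin acetyltransferase gene, both leftovers of the integron-derived resistance cassette.

The BMRF2 coding sequence matches the B95-8 strain protein, which is annotated as helping the virus attach to oral epithelial cells through beta1 integrins and as acting with BDLF2 to rearrange actin and promote cell-to-cell spread. The ORF is flanked by two attL recombination sites, so an LR Clonase reaction can transfer it directionally into any compatible attR-containing destination vector. The automated annotation labels the upstream site attL3 and the downstream site attL2, and the record does not clarify whether the upstream label is simply a variant call. rrnB T1 and T2 terminators lie upstream of the cassette and insulate the insert from read-through transcription. A T7 promoter lies just beyond the downstream attL site, pointing back toward the insert. Short lacI and lacZα fragments are backbone remnants. The clone belongs to an EBV ORF collection associated with mapping virus–virus and virus–human protein interactions, and it suits the generation of tagged or two-hybrid expression constructs.
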