Features (pLannotate 1.2.2; 12 found; start..end, strand, type, name):
    121..213     +  CDS            lacI (fragment): lac repressor; lacI; The lac repressor binds to the lac operator to inhibit transcription in E. coli. This inhibition can be relieved by adding lactose or isopropyl-β-D-thiogalactopyranoside (IPTG).
    268..295     -  terminator     rrnB T2 terminator: transcription terminator T2 from the E. coli rrnB gene
    427..470     +  terminator     rrnB T1 terminator: Escherichia coli rrnB; transcription terminator T1 from the E. coli rrnB gene
    517..553     -  CDS            lacZα (fragment): LacZα fragment of β-galactosidase; lacZ fragment
    570..665     +  protein_bind   attL3: mutant version of attL; recombination site for the Gateway® LR reaction LR Clonase™
    668..1738    +  CDS            BMRF2_EBVB9: Experimental evidence at protein level: Swiss-Prot protein existence level 1. Facilitates virus attachment to oral epithelial cells by binding to host beta1 integrin family. Participates in rearrangement of cellular actin to increase intercellular contacts by binding BDLF2 and thereby promote virus cell-to-cell spreading. From Epstein-Barr virus (strain B95-8) (HHV-4) (Human herpesvirus 4).
   1738..1836    -  protein_bind   attL2: mutant version of attL; recombination site for the Gateway® LR reaction LR Clonase™
   1854..1872    -  promoter       T7 promoter: promoter for bacteriophage T7 RNA polymerase
   2062..2085    +  promoter       Pc promoter (fragment): intI1 (promoter lies within the coding sequence); class 1 integron promoter
   2261..2317    +  CDS            GmR (fragment): gentamycin acetyltransferase; aacC1; confers resistance to gentamycin
   2324..3115    +  CDS            SmR: aminoglycoside adenylyltransferase (Murphy, 1985); aadA; confers resistance to spectinomycin and streptomycin
   3208..3796    +  rep_origin     ori: high-copy-number ColE1/pMB1/pBR322/pUC origin of replication
>Addgene plasmid #195803 | pENTR223-BMRF2 | addgene full sequence | sequence record 385188 | Addgene NGS Result
CTTTCCTGCGTTATCCCCTGATTCTGTGGATAACCGTATTACCGCCTTTGAGTGAGCTGATACCGCTCGC
CGCAGCCGAACGACCGAGCGCAGCGAGTCAGTGAGCGAGGAAGCGGAAGAGCGCCCAATACGCAAACCGC
CTCTCCCCGCGCGTTGGCCGATTCATTAATGCAGCTGGCACGACAGGTTTCCCGACTGGAAAGCGGGCAG
TGAGCGCAACGCAATTAATACGCGTACCGCTAGCCAGGAAGAGTTTGTAGAAACGCAAAAAGGCCATCCG
TCAGGATGGCCTTCTGCTTAGTTTGATGCCTGGCAGTTTATGGCGGGCGTCCTGCCCGCCACCCTCCGGG
CCGTTGCTTCACAACGTTCAAATCCGCTCCCGGCGGATTTGTCCTACTCAGGAGAGCGTTCACCGACAAA
CAACAGATAAAACGAAAGGCCCAGTCTTCCGACTGAGCCTTTCGTTTTATTTGATGCCTGGCAGTTCCCT
ACTCTCGCGTTAACGCTAGCATGGATGTTTTCCCAGTCACGACGTTGTAAAACGACGGCCAGTCTTAAGC
TCGGGCCCCAAATAATGATTTTATTTTGACTGATAGTGACCTGTTCGTTGCAACAAATTGATGAGCAATG
CTTTTTTATAATGCCAACTTTGTACAAAAAAGTTGGCATGTTCTCGTGCAAGCAGCACCTGTCCCTGGGG
GCCTGTGTCTTCTGTCTCGGCCTCCTGGCCAGCACCCCCTTCATTTGGTGCTTTGTCTTTGCCAACCTGC
TCTCTCTGGAGATCTTCTCACCGTGGCAGACACACGTGTACAGGCTTGGATTCCCGACGGCATGCCTAAT
GGCCGTCCTCTGGACGCTGGTACCCGCCAAGCACGCGGTGAGGGCCGTCACTCCAGCCATCATGCTGAAT
ATTGCCAGCGCCTTGATCTTCTTCTCCCTCAGAGTCTACTCGACCAGCACGTGGGTTTCTGCCCCCTGTC
TCTTTCTGGCCAACCTGCCTCTCTTATGCCTGTGGCCCCGGCTGGCCATCGAGATTGTTTACATCTGCCC
GGCTATACACCAAAGGTTCTTTGAACTTGGGTTGCTCTTGGCCTGCACCATCTTTGCCCTGTCCGTGGTC
TCCAGGGCCCTGGAGGTGTCGGCTGTCTTCATGTCTCCATTTTTCATCTTTCTGGCTTTGGGCTCTGGAA
GCCTGGCCGGTGCTCGGCGTAACCAGATTTACACCTCGGGTCTCGAGCGGAGACGCAGCATTTTCTGCGC
CCGGGGAGATCATTCGGTGGCATCCCTGAAGGAGACCCTCCATAAATGCCCGTGGGATCTGCTGGCCATC
TCTGCCTTGACCGTTCTTGTCGTCTGTGTGATGATTGTGTTGCATGTGCACGCAGAGGTGTTCTTTGGAC
TCTCTAGATACCTGCCCCTCTTTCTCTGTGGGGCGATGGCCTCCGGGGGGCTGTACCTGGGCCATTCCAG
CATCATTGCATGTGTCATGGCCACCCTCTGCACCCTGACATCTGTTGTGGTATATTTCCTCCATGAAACC
CTTGGACCCCTGGGCAAGACCGTGCTGTTTATCTCAATCTTTGTCTATTACTTTAGCGGGGTAGCGGCCC
TGAGCGCAGCTATGCGCTACAAGCTTAAGAAGTTTGTGAACGGACCCCTGGTCCATCTCCGTGTGGTATA
CATGTGCTGTTTTGTCTTTACTTTTTGTGAATATCTGTTGGTGACATTCATTAAATCCCCAACTTTCTTG
TACAAAGTTGGCATTATAAGAAAGCATTGCTTATCAATTTGTTGCAACGAACAGGTCACTATCAGTCAAA
ATAAAATCATTATTTGCCATCCAGCTGATATCCCCTATAGTGAGTCGTATTACATGGTCATAGCTGTTTC
CTGGCAGCTCTGGCCCGTGTCTCAAAATCTCTGATGTTACATTGCACAAGATAAAAATATATCATCATGC
CTCCTCTAGACCAGCCAGGACAGAAATGCCTCGACTTCGCTGCTACCCAAGGTTGCCGGGTGACGCACAC
CGTGGAAACGGATGAAGGCACGAACCCAGTGGACATAAGCCTGTTCGGTTCGTAAGCTGTAATGCAAGTA
GCGTATGCGCTCACGCAACTGGTCCAGAACCTTGACCGAACGCAGCGGTGGTAACGGCGCAGTGGCGGTT
TTCATGGCTTGTTATGACTGTTTTTTTGGGGTACAGTCTATGCCTCGGGCATCCAAGCAGCAAGCGCGTT
ACGCCGTGGGTCGATGTTTGATGTTATGGAGCAGCAACGATGTTACGCAGCAGGGCAGTCGCCCTAAAAC
AAAGTTAAACATTATGAGGGAAGCGGTGATCGCCGAAGTATCGACTCAACTATCAGAGGTAGTTGGCGTC
ATCGAGCGCCATCTCGAACCGACGTTGCTGGCCGTACATTTGTACGGCTCCGCAGTGGATGGCGGCCTGA
AGCCACACAGTGATATTGATTTGCTGGTTACGGTGACCGTAAGGCTTGATGAAACAACGCGGCGAGCTTT
GATCAACGACCTTTTGGAAACTTCGGCTTCCCCTGGAGAGAGCGAGATTCTCCGCGCTGTAGAAGTCACC
ATTGTTGTGCACGACGACATCATTCCGTGGCGTTATCCAGCTAAGCGCGAACTGCAATTTGGAGAATGGC
AGCGCAATGACATTCTTGCAGGTATCTTCGAGCCAGCCACGATCGACATTGATCTGGCTATCTTGCTGAC
AAAAGCAAGAGAACATAGCGTTGCCTTGGTAGGTCCAGCGGCGGAGGAACTCTTTGATCCGGTTCCTGAA
CAGGATCTATTTGAGGCGCTAAATGAAACCTTAACGCTATGGAACTCGCCGCCCGACTGGGCTGGCGATG
AGCGAAATGTAGTGCTTACGTTGTCCCGCATTTGGTACAGCGCAGTAACCGGCAAAATCGCGCCGAAGGA
TGTCGCTGCCGACTGGGCAATGGAGCGCCTGCCGGCCCAGTATCAGCCCGTCATACTTGAAGCTAGACAG
GCTTATCTTGGACAAGAAGAAGATCGCTTGGCCTCGCGCGCAGATCAGTTGGAAGAATTTGTCCACTACG
TGAAAGGCGAGATCACCAAGGTAGTCGGCAAATAACCCTCGAGCCACCCATGACCAAAATCCCTTAACGT
GAGTTACGCGTCGTTCCACTGAGCGTCAGACCCCGTAGAAAAGATCAAAGGATCTTCTTGAGATCCTTTT
TTTCTGCGCGTAATCTGCTGCTTGCAAACAAAAAAACCACCGCTACCAGCGGTGGTTTGTTTGCCGGATC
AAGAGCTACCAACTCTTTTTCCGAAGGTAACTGGCTTCAGCAGAGCGCAGATACCAAATACTGTTCTTCT
AGTGTAGCCGTAGTTAGGCCACCACTTCAAGAACTCTGTAGCACCGCCTACATACCTCGCTCTGCTAATC
CTGTTACCAGTGGCTGCTGCCAGTGGCGATAAGTCGTGTCTTACCGGGTTGGACTCAAGACGATAGTTAC
CGGATAAGGCGCAGCGGTCGGGCTGAACGGGGGGTTCGTGCACACAGCCCAGCTTGGAGCGAACGACCTA
CACCGAACTGAGATACCTACAGCGTGAGCTATGAGAAAGCGCCACGCTTCCCGAAGGGAGAAAGGCGGAC
AGGTATCCGGTAAGCGGCAGGGTCGGAACAGGAGAGCGCACGAGGGAGCTTCCAGGGGGAAACGCCTGGT
ATCTTTATAGTCCTGTCGGGTTTCGCCACCTCTGACTTGAGCGTCGATTTTTGTGATGCTCGTCAGGGGG
GCGGAGCCTATGGAAAAACGCCAGCAACGCGGCCTTTTTACGGTTCCTGGCCTTTTGCTGGCCTTTTGCT
CACATGTT
